Addgene plasmid #68417: pEF_dCas9-VP64
Purpose: Transient expression of Sp-dCas9 fused to the VP64 transcription activator, in mammalian cells, under an EF1-alpha promoter.
Depositing lab: John Rinn. Depositing organization: Harvard University. Publication: Multiplexable, locus-specific targeting of long RNAs with CRISPR-Display. Shechner DM, Hacisuleyman E, Younger ST, Rinn JL. Nat Methods. 2015 Jul;12(7):664-70. doi: 10.1038/nmeth.3433. Epub 2015 Jun 1. PubMed 26030444.
Backbone
  Vector backbone: pNEB193
  Backbone manufacturer: NEB
  Vector type: Mammalian Expression, CRISPR
Growth in bacteria
  Bacterial resistance: Ampicillin, 100 μg/mL
  Growth temperature: 37°C
  Growth strain: DH5alpha
  Copy number: High Copy
Gene/Insert
  Gene/Insert name: dCas9
  Mutation: D10A/H841A
  Promoter: human EF1[alpha]
  Tag / fusion protein: 3xFLAG (C terminal on insert); VP64 (C terminal on insert)
  Cloning method: Restriction Enzyme; 5′ cloning site Unknown (unknown if destroyed); 3′ cloning site Unknown (unknown if destroyed)
  Sequencing primers: 5′ EF-1a-F; 3′ BGH-rev
Terms and licenses: Academic/Nonprofit Terms; Industry Terms: Not Available to Industry
Depositor comments: Contains NLS sequences at the N- and C-terminus of the dCas9 protein. The C-terminal NLS immediately preceedes the 3xFLAG tag
How to cite: pEF_dCas9-VP64 was a gift from John Rinn (Addgene plasmid # 68417 ; http://n2t.net/addgene:68417 ; RRID:Addgene_68417)
