[The description below was written by a language model from this plasmid's Addgene catalogue record and pLannotate feature annotations shown in this document.]
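Description:
pEF_dCas9-VP64 is a mammalian expression plasmid of about 8.4 kb built on the pNEB193 cloning backbone and designed for transient expression of a CRISPR-based transcriptional activator. In E. coli it is maintained at high copy through a ColE1/pUC-type origin and selected with ampicillin via the β-lactamase gene. Remnants of the parental cloning vector (lac promoter and operator, CAP binding site, and short lacI, MCS and bom fragments) are also annotated but play no role in the mammalian cassette. No mammalian selection marker or viral element appears in the feature table, which fits its stated use in transient transfection.

The expression cassette is driven by the human EF-1α core promoter together with EF-1α intron A, an arrangement that gives strong constitutive expression in many mammalian cell types. It encodes Streptococcus pyogenes Cas9 made catalytically inactive by the mutations recorded as D10A/H841A, so the protein binds guide RNA-specified DNA targets without cutting them. The automated annotation labels this reading frame as a "Cas9 VQR" fragment. That label most likely reflects a closest-match call by the annotation tool, because the catalogue entry mentions no altered-PAM mutations. According to the depositor, nuclear localization signals flank dCas9 at both termini, with the C-terminal NLS immediately preceding a 3xFLAG epitope tag. The tag is followed by VP64, a tetramer of the minimal herpes simplex VP16 activation domain, and transcripts terminate at a bovine growth hormone polyadenylation signal. No guide RNA cassette is annotated, so guides must be supplied separately. The plasmid comes from work on CRISPR-Display, which targets long RNAs to specific genomic loci, and it serves to recruit an activator to chosen sites, with the FLAG tag allowing detection of the fusion protein.
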