Features (pLannotate 1.2.2; 16 found; start..end, strand, type, name):
      1..861     -  CDS            AmpR: β-lactamase; bla; confers resistance to ampicillin, carbenicillin, and related antibiotics
    862..966     -  promoter       AmpR promoter: bla
   1037..1081    -  misc_feature   bom (fragment): basis of mobility region from pBR322
   1261..1472    +  promoter       EF-1α core promoter: core promoter for human elongation factor EF-1α
   1473..2415    +  intron         EF-1α intron A: intron upstream of the start codon of human EF-1α
   2482..6584    +  CDS            Cas9 VQR (fragment): Streptococcus pyogenes Cas9 endonuclease with the D1135V/R1335Q/T1337R mutations has an altered recognition specificity for the protospacer adjacent motif (PAM) (Kleinstiver et al., 2015)
   6618..6683    +  CDS            3xFLAG: three tandem FLAG® epitope tags, followed by an enterokinase cleavage site
   6714..6863    +  CDS            VP64: tetrameric repeat of the minimal activation domain of herpes simplex virus VP16 (Beerli et al., 1998)
   6918..7142    +  polyA_signal   bGH poly(A) signal: bovine growth hormone polyadenylation signal
   7146..7167    +  promoter       SV40 promoter (fragment): SV40 enhancer and early promoter
   7172..7188    +  misc_feature   MCS (fragment): pBluescript multiple cloning site
   7237..7253    -  protein_bind   lac operator: The lac repressor binds to the lac operator to inhibit transcription in E. coli. This inhibition can be relieved by adding lactose or isopropyl-β-D-thiogalactopyranoside (IPTG). lac repressor encoded by lacI
   7261..7291    -  promoter       lac promoter: promoter for the E. coli lac operon
   7306..7327    -  protein_bind   CAP binding site: CAP binding activates transcription in the presence of cAMP. E. coli catabolite activator protein
   7340..7432    -  CDS            lacI (fragment): lac repressor; lacI; The lac repressor binds to the lac operator to inhibit transcription in E. coli. This inhibition can be relieved by adding lactose or isopropyl-β-D-thiogalactopyranoside (IPTG).
   7615..8203    -  rep_origin     ori: high-copy-number ColE1/pMB1/pBR322/pUC origin of replication
>Addgene plasmid #68417 | pEF_dCas9-VP64 | depositor full sequence | sequence record 120195 | Full Sequence
TTACCAATGCTTAATCAGTGAGGCACCTATCTCAGCGATCTGTCTATTTCGTTCATCCATAGTTGCCTGA
CTCCCCGTCGTGTAGATAACTACGATACGGGAGGGCTTACCATCTGGCCCCAGTGCTGCAATGATACCGC
GAGACCCACGCTCACCGGCTCCAGATTTATCAGCAATAAACCAGCCAGCCGGAAGGGCCGAGCGCAGAAG
TGGTCCTGCAACTTTATCCGCCTCCATCCAGTCTATTAATTGTTGCCGGGAAGCTAGAGTAAGTAGTTCG
CCAGTTAATAGTTTGCGCAACGTTGTTGCCATTGCTACAGGCATCGTGGTGTCACGCTCGTCGTTTGGTA
TGGCTTCATTCAGCTCCGGTTCCCAACGATCAAGGCGAGTTACATGATCCCCCATGTTGTGCAAAAAAGC
GGTTAGCTCCTTCGGTCCTCCGATCGTTGTCAGAAGTAAGTTGGCCGCAGTGTTATCACTCATGGTTATG
GCAGCACTGCATAATTCTCTTACTGTCATGCCATCCGTAAGATGCTTTTCTGTGACTGGTGAGTACTCAA
CCAAGTCATTCTGAGAATAGTGTATGCGGCGACCGAGTTGCTCTTGCCCGGCGTCAATACGGGATAATAC
CGCGCCACATAGCAGAACTTTAAAAGTGCTCATCATTGGAAAACGTTCTTCGGGGCGAAAACTCTCAAGG
ATCTTACCGCTGTTGAGATCCAGTTCGATGTAACCCACTCGTGCACCCAACTGATCTTCAGCATCTTTTA
CTTTCACCAGCGTTTCTGGGTGAGCAAAAACAGGAAGGCAAAATGCCGCAAAAAAGGGAATAAGGGCGAC
ACGGAAATGTTGAATACTCATACTCTTCCTTTTTCAATATTATTGAAGCATTTATCAGGGTTATTGTCTC
ATGAGCGGATACATATTTGAATGTATTTAGAAAAATAAACAAATAGGGGTTCCGCGCACATTTCCCCGAA
AAGTGCCACCTGACGTCGACGGATCGGGAGATCGATCTCCCGATCCCCTAGGGTCGACTCTCAGTACAAT
CTGCTCTGATGCCGCATAGTTAAGCCAGTATCTGCTCCCTGCTTGTGTGTTGGAGGTCGCTGAGTAGTGC
GCGAGCAAAATTTAAGCTACAACAAGGCAAGGCTTGACCGACAATTGCATGAAGAATCTGCTTAGGGTTA
GGCGTTTTGCGCTGCTTCGCGATGTACGGGCCAGATATACGCGTTGCGTGAGGCTCCGGTGCCCGTCAGT
GGGCAGAGCGCACATCGCCCACAGTCCCCGAGAAGTTGGGGGGAGGGGTCGGCAATTGAACCGGTGCCTA
GAGAAGGTGGCGCGGGGTAAACTGGGAAAGTGATGTCGTGTACTGGCTCCGCCTTTTTCCCGAGGGTGGG
GGAGAACCGTATATAAGTGCAGTAGTCGCCGTGAACGTTCTTTTTCGCAACGGGTTTGCCGCCAGAACAC
AGGTAAGTGCCGTGTGTGGTTCCCGCGGGCCTGGCCTCTTTACGGGTTATGGCCCTTGCGTGCCTTGAAT
TACTTCCACGCCCCTGGCTGCAGTACGTGATTCTTGATCCCGAGCTTCGGGTTGGAAGTGGGTGGGAGAG
TTCGAGGCCTTGCGCTTAAGGAGCCCCTTCGCCTCGTGCTTGAGTTGAGGCCTGGCCTGGGCGCTGGGGC
CGCCGCGTGCGAATCTGGTGGCACCTTCGCGCCTGTCTCGCTGCTTTCGATAAGTCTCTAGCCATTTAAA
ATTTTTGATGACCTGCTGCGACGCTTTTTTTCTGGCAAGATAGTCTTGTAAATGCGGGCCAAGATCTGCA
CACTGGTATTTCGGTTTTTGGGGCCGCGGGCGGCGACGGGGCCCGTGCGTCCCAGCGCACATGTTCGGCG
AGGCGGGGCCTGCGAGCGCGGCCACCGAGAATCGGACGGGGGTAGTCTCAAGCTGGCCGGCCTGCTCTGG
TGCCTGGCCTCGCGCCGCCGTGTATCGCCCCGCCCTGGGCGGCAAGGCTGGCCCGGTCGGCACCAGTTGC
GTGAGCGGAAAGATGGCCGCTTCCCGGCCCTGCTGCAGGGAGCTCAAAATGGAGGACGCGGCGCTCGGGA
GAGCGGGCGGGTGAGTCACCCACACAAAGGAAAAGGGCCTTTCCGTCCTCAGCCGTCGCTTCATGTGACT
CCACGGAGTACCGGGCGCCGTCCAGGCACCTCGATTAGTTCTCGAGCTTTTGGAGTACGTCGTCTTTAGG
TTGGGGGGAGGGGTTTTATGCGATGGAGTTTCCCCACACTGAGTGGGTGGAGACTGAAGTTAGGCCAGCT
TGGCACTTGATGTAATTCTCCTTGGAATTTGCCCTTTTTGAGTTTGGATCTTGGTTCATTCTCAAGCCTC
AGACAGTGGTTCAAAGTTTTTTTCTTCCATTTCAGGTGTCCGCTAGAGATCCGCGGCCGCGAGAGCCGCC
ACCATGGCTAGCCCCAAAAAGAAGAGGAAAGTGGATAAAAAGTATTCTATTGGTTTAGCCATCGGCACTA
ATTCCGTTGGATGGGCTGTCATAACCGATGAATACAAAGTACCTTCAAAGAAATTTAAGGTGTTGGGGAA
CACAGACCGTCATTCGATTAAAAAGAATCTTATCGGTGCCCTCCTATTCGATAGTGGCGAAACGGCAGAG
GCGACTCGCCTGAAACGAACCGCTCGGAGAAGGTATACACGTCGCAAGAACCGAATATGTTACTTACAAG
AAATTTTTAGCAATGAGATGGCCAAAGTTGACGATTCTTTCTTTCACCGTTTGGAAGAGTCCTTCCTTGT
CGAAGAGGACAAGAAACATGAACGGCACCCCATCTTTGGAAACATAGTAGATGAGGTGGCATATCATGAA
AAGTACCCAACGATTTATCACCTCAGAAAAAAGCTAGTTGACTCAACTGATAAAGCGGACCTGAGGTTAA
TCTACTTGGCTCTTGCCCATATGATAAAGTTCCGTGGGCACTTTCTCATTGAGGGTGATCTAAATCCGGA
CAACTCGGATGTCGACAAACTGTTCATCCAGTTAGTACAAACCTATAATCAGTTGTTTGAAGAGAACCCT
ATAAATGCAAGTGGCGTGGATGCGAAGGCTATTCTTAGCGCCCGCCTCTCTAAATCCCGACGGCTAGAAA
ACCTGATCGCACAATTACCCGGAGAGAAGAAAAATGGGTTGTTCGGTAACCTTATAGCGCTCTCACTAGG
CCTGACACCAAATTTTAAGTCGAACTTCGACTTAGCTGAAGATGCCAAATTGCAGCTTAGTAAGGACACG
TACGATGACGATCTCGACAATCTACTGGCACAAATTGGAGATCAGTATGCGGACTTATTTTTGGCTGCCA
AAAACCTTAGCGATGCAATCCTCCTATCTGACATACTGAGAGTTAATACTGAGATTACCAAGGCGCCGTT
ATCCGCTTCAATGATCAAAAGGTACGATGAACATCACCAAGACTTGACACTTCTCAAGGCCCTAGTCCGT
CAGCAACTGCCTGAGAAATATAAGGAAATATTCTTTGATCAGTCGAAAAACGGGTACGCAGGTTATATTG
ACGGCGGAGCGAGTCAAGAGGAATTCTACAAGTTTATCAAACCCATATTAGAGAAGATGGATGGGACGGA
AGAGTTGCTTGTAAAACTCAATCGCGAAGATCTACTGCGAAAGCAGCGGACTTTCGACAACGGTAGCATT
CCACATCAAATCCACTTAGGCGAATTGCATGCTATACTTAGAAGGCAGGAGGATTTTTATCCGTTCCTCA
AAGACAATCGTGAAAAGATTGAGAAAATCCTAACCTTTCGCATACCTTACTATGTGGGACCCCTGGCCCG
AGGGAACTCTCGGTTCGCATGGATGACAAGAAAGTCCGAAGAAACGATTACTCCATGGAATTTTGAGGAA
GTTGTCGATAAAGGTGCGTCAGCTCAATCGTTCATCGAGAGGATGACCAACTTTGACAAGAATTTACCGA
ACGAAAAAGTATTGCCTAAGCACAGTTTACTTTACGAGTATTTCACAGTGTACAATGAACTCACGAAAGT
TAAGTATGTCACTGAGGGCATGCGTAAACCCGCCTTTCTAAGCGGAGAACAGAAGAAAGCAATAGTAGAT
CTGTTATTCAAGACCAACCGCAAAGTGACAGTTAAGCAATTGAAAGAGGACTACTTTAAGAAAATTGAAT
GCTTCGATTCTGTCGAGATCTCCGGGGTAGAAGATCGATTTAATGCGTCACTTGGTACGTATCATGACCT
CCTAAAGATAATTAAAGATAAGGACTTCCTGGATAACGAAGAGAATGAAGATATCTTAGAAGATATAGTG
TTGACTCTTACCCTCTTTGAAGATCGGGAAATGATTGAGGAAAGACTAAAAACATACGCTCACCTGTTCG
ACGATAAGGTTATGAAACAGTTAAAGAGGCGTCGCTATACGGGCTGGGGACGATTGTCGCGGAAACTTAT
CAACGGGATAAGAGACAAGCAAAGTGGTAAAACTATTCTCGATTTTCTAAAGAGCGACGGCTTCGCCAAT
AGGAACTTTATGCAGCTGATCCATGATGACTCTTTAACCTTCAAAGAGGATATACAAAAGGCACAGGTTT
CCGGACAAGGGGACTCATTGCACGAACATATTGCGAATCTTGCTGGTTCGCCAGCCATCAAAAAGGGCAT
ACTCCAGACAGTCAAAGTAGTGGATGAGCTAGTTAAGGTCATGGGACGTCACAAACCGGAAAACATTGTA
ATCGAGATGGCACGCGAAAATCAAACGACTCAGAAGGGGCAAAAAAACAGTCGAGAGCGGATGAAGAGAA
TAGAAGAGGGTATTAAAGAACTGGGCAGCCAGATCTTAAAGGAGCATCCTGTGGAAAATACCCAATTGCA
GAACGAGAAACTTTACCTCTATTACCTACAAAATGGAAGGGACATGTATGTTGATCAGGAACTGGACATA
AACCGTTTATCTGATTACGACGTCGATGCCATTGTACCCCAATCCTTTTTGAAGGACGATTCAATCGACA
ATAAAGTGCTTACACGCTCGGATAAGAACCGAGGGAAAAGTGACAATGTTCCAAGCGAGGAAGTCGTAAA
GAAAATGAAGAACTATTGGCGGCAGCTCCTAAATGCGAAACTGATAACGCAAAGAAAGTTCGATAACTTA
ACTAAAGCTGAGAGGGGTGGCTTGTCTGAACTTGACAAGGCCGGATTTATTAAACGTCAGCTCGTGGAAA
CCCGCCAAATCACAAAGCATGTTGCACAGATACTAGATTCCCGAATGAATACGAAATACGACGAGAACGA
TAAGCTGATTCGGGAAGTCAAAGTAATCACTTTAAAGTCAAAATTGGTGTCGGACTTCAGAAAGGATTTT
CAATTCTATAAAGTTAGGGAGATAAATAACTACCACCATGCGCACGACGCTTATCTTAATGCCGTCGTAG
GGACCGCACTCATTAAGAAATACCCGAAGCTAGAAAGTGAGTTTGTGTATGGTGATTACAAAGTTTATGA
CGTCCGTAAGATGATCGCGAAAAGCGAACAGGAGATAGGCAAGGCTACAGCCAAATACTTCTTTTATTCT
AACATTATGAATTTCTTTAAGACGGAAATCACTCTGGCAAACGGAGAGATACGCAAACGACCTTTAATTG
AAACCAATGGGGAGACAGGTGAAATCGTATGGGATAAGGGCCGGGACTTCGCGACGGTGAGAAAAGTTTT
GTCCATGCCCCAAGTCAACATAGTAAAGAAAACTGAGGTGCAGACCGGAGGGTTTTCAAAGGAATCGATT
CTTCCAAAAAGGAATAGTGATAAGCTCATCGCTCGTAAAAAGGACTGGGACCCGAAAAAGTACGGTGGCT
TCGATAGCCCTACAGTTGCCTATTCTGTCCTAGTAGTGGCAAAAGTTGAGAAGGGAAAATCCAAGAAACT
GAAGTCAGTCAAAGAATTATTGGGGATAACGATTATGGAGCGCTCGTCTTTTGAAAAGAACCCCATCGAC
TTCCTTGAGGCGAAAGGTTACAAGGAAGTAAAAAAGGATCTCATAATTAAACTACCAAAGTATAGTCTGT
TTGAGTTAGAAAATGGCCGAAAACGGATGTTGGCTAGCGCCGGAGAGCTTCAAAAGGGGAACGAACTCGC
ACTACCGTCTAAATACGTGAATTTCCTGTATTTAGCGTCCCATTACGAGAAGTTGAAAGGTTCACCTGAA
GATAACGAACAGAAGCAACTTTTTGTTGAGCAGCACAAACATTATCTCGACGAAATCATAGAGCAAATTT
CGGAATTCAGTAAGAGAGTCATCCTAGCTGATGCCAATCTGGACAAAGTATTAAGCGCATACAACAAGCA
CAGGGATAAACCCATACGTGAGCAGGCGGAAAATATTATCCATTTGTTTACTCTTACCAACCTCGGCGCT
CCAGCCGCATTCAAGTATTTTGACACAACGATAGATCGCAAACGATACACTTCTACCAAGGAGGTGCTAG
ACGCGACACTGATTCACCAATCCATCACGGGATTATATGAAACTCGGATAGATTTGTCACAGCTTGGGGG
TGACGGATCCCCCAAGAAGAAGAGGAAAGTCTCGAGCGACTACAAAGACCATGACGGTGATTATAAAGAT
CATGACATCGATTACAAGGATGACGATGACAAGGCTGCAGGAGGCGGTGGAAGCGGGCGCGCCGACGCGC
TGGACGATTTCGATCTCGACATGCTGGGTTCTGATGCCCTCGATGACTTTGACCTGGATATGTTGGGAAG
CGACGCATTGGATGACTTTGATCTGGACATGCTCGGCTCCGATGCTCTGGACGATTTCGATCTCGATATG
TTATAACCGGTCATCATCACCATCACCATTGAGTTTAAACCCGCTGATCAGCCTCGACTGTGCCTTCTAG
TTGCCAGCCATCTGTTGTTTGCCCCTCCCCCGTGCCTTCCTTGACCCTGGAAGGTGCCACTCCCACTGTC
CTTTCCTAATAAAATGAGGAAATTGCATCGCATTGTCTGAGTAGGTGTCATTCTATTCTGGGGGGTGGGG
TGGGGCAGGACAGCAAGGGGGAGGATTGGGAAGACAATAGCAGGCATGCTGGGGATGCGGTGGGCTCTAT
GGCTTCTGAGGCGGAAAGAACCAGCTGGGGCTCGATACCGTCGACCTCTAGCTAGAGCTTGGCGTAATCA
TGGTCATAGCTGTTTCCTGTGTGAAATTGTTATCCGCTCACAATTCCACACAACATACGAGCCGGAAGCA
TAAAGTGTAAAGCCTAGGGTGCCTAATGAGTGAGCTAACTCACATTAATTGCGTTGCGCTCACTGCCCGC
TTTCCAGTCGGGAAACCTGTCGTGCCAGCTGCATTAATGAATCGGCCAACGCGCGGGGAGAGGCGGTTTG
CGTATTGGGCGCTCTTCCGCTTCCTCGCTCACTGACTCGCTGCGCTCGGTCGTTCGGCTGCGGCGAGCGG
TATCAGCTCACTCAAAGGCGGTAATACGGTTATCCACAGAATCAGGGGATAACGCAGGAAAGAACATGTG
AGCAAAAGGCCAGCAAAAGGCCAGGAACCGTAAAAAGGCCGCGTTGCTGGCGTTTTTCCATAGGCTCCGC
CCCCCTGACGAGCATCACAAAAATCGACGCTCAAGTCAGAGGTGGCGAAACCCGACAGGACTATAAAGAT
ACCAGGCGTTTCCCCCTGGAAGCTCCCTCGTGCGCTCTCCTGTTCCGACCCTGCCGCTTACCGGATACCT
GTCCGCCTTTCTCCCTTCGGGAAGCGTGGCGCTTTCTCAATGCTCACGCTGTAGGTATCTCAGTTCGGTG
TAGGTCGTTCGCTCCAAGCTGGGCTGTGTGCACGAACCCCCCGTTCAGCCCGACCGCTGCGCCTTATCCG
GTAACTATCGTCTTGAGTCCAACCCGGTAAGACACGACTTATCGCCACTGGCAGCAGCCACTGGTAACAG
GATTAGCAGAGCGAGGTATGTAGGCGGTGCTACAGAGTTCTTGAAGTGGTGGCCTAACTACGGCTACACT
AGAAGGACAGTATTTGGTATCTGCGCTCTGCTGAAGCCAGTTACCTTCGGAAAAAGAGTTGGTAGCTCTT
GATCCGGCAAACAAACCACCGCTGGTAGCGGTGGTTTTTTTGTTTGCAAGCAGCAGATTACGCGCAGAAA
AAAAGGATCTCAAGAAGATCCTTTGATCTTTTCTACGGGGTCTGACGCTCAGTGGAACGAAAACTCACGT
TAAGGGATTTTGGTCATGAGATTATCAAAAAGGATCTTCACCTAGATCCTTTTAAATTAAAAATGAAGTT
TTAAATCAATCTAAAGTATATATGAGTAAACTTGGTCTGACAG
