>Addgene plasmid #68417 | pEF_dCas9-VP64 | addgene partial sequence | sequence record 124491 | BGH-rev 5'-TAGAAGGCACAGTCGAGG-3'
GATGGTGATGATGACCGGTTATAACATATCGAGATCGAAATCGTCCAGAGCATCGGAGCCGAGCATGTCC
AGATCAAAGTCATCCAATGCGTCGCTTCCCAACATATCCAGGTCAAAGTCATCGAGGGCATCAGAACCCA
GCATGTCGAGATCGAAATCGTCCAGCGCGTCGGCGCGCCCGCTTCCACCGCCTCCTGCAGCCTTGTCATC
GTCATCCTTGTAATCGATGTCATGATCTTTATAATCACCGTCATGGTCTTTGTAGTCGCTCGAGACTTTC
CTCTTCTTCTTGGGGGATCCGTCACCCCCAAGCTGTGACAAATCTATCCGAGTTTCATATAATCCCGTGA
TGGATTGGTGAATCAGTGTCGCGTCTAGCACCTCCTTGGTAGAAGTGTATCGTTTGCGATCTATCGTTGT
GTCAAAATACTTGAATGCGGCTGGAGCGCCGAGGTTGGTAAGAGTAAACAAATGGATAATATTTTCCGCC
TGCTCACGTATGGGTTTATCCCTGTGCTTGTTGTATGCGCTTAATACTTTGTCCAGATTGGCATCAGCTA
GGATGACTCTCTTACTGAATTCCGAAATTTGCTCTATGATTTCGTCGAGATAATGTTTGTGCTGCTCAAC
AAAAAGTTGCTTCTGTTCGTTATCTTCAGGTGAACCTTTCAACTTCTCGTAATGGGACGCTAAATACAGG
AAATTCACGTATTTAGACGGTAGTGCGAGTTCGTTCCCCTTTTGAAGCTCTCCGGCGCTAGCCAACATCC
GTTTTCGGCCATTTTCTAACTCAAACAGACTATACTTTGGTAGTTTAATTATGAGATCCTTTTTTACTTC
CTTGTAACCTTTCGCCTCAAGGAAGTCGATGGGGTTCTTTTCAAAAGACGAGCGCTCCATAATCGTTATC
CCCAATAATTCTTTGACTGACTTCAGTTTCTTGGATTTTCCCTTCTCAACTTTTGCCACTACTAGGACAG
AATAGG
