>Addgene plasmid #68417 | pEF_dCas9-VP64 | addgene partial sequence | sequence record 124492 | EF1a-F 5'-TCAAGCCTCAGACAGTGGTTC-3'
GTGTCCGCTAGAGATCCGCGGCCGCGAGAGCCGCCACCATGGCTAGCCCCAAAAAGAAGAGGAAAGTGGA
TAAAAAGTATTCTATTGGTTTAGCCATCGGCACTAATTCCGTTGGATGGGCTGTCATAACCGATGAATAC
AAAGTACCTTCAAAGAAATTTAAGGTGTTGGGGAACACAGACCGTCATTCGATTAAAAAGAATCTTATCG
GTGCCCTCCTATTCGATAGTGGCGAAACGGCAGAGGCGACTCGCCTGAAACGAACCGCTCGGAGAAGGTA
TACACGTCGCAAGAACCGAATATGTTACTTACAAGAAATTTTTAGCAATGAGATGGCCAAAGTTGACGAT
TCTTTCTTTCACCGTTTGGAAGAGTCCTTCCTTGTCGAAGAGGACAAGAAACATGAACGGCACCCCATCT
TTGGAAACATAGTAGATGAGGTGGCATATCATGAAAAGTACCCAACGATTTATCACCTCAGAAAAAAGCT
AGTTGACTCAACTGATAAAGCGGACCTGAGGTTAATCTACTTGGCTCTTGCCCATATGATAAAGTTCCGT
GGGCACTTTCTCATTGAGGGTGATCTAAATCCGGACAACTCGGATGTCGACAAACTGTTCATCCAGTTAG
TACAAACCTATAATCAGTTGTTTGAAGAGAACCCTATAAATGCAAGTGGCGTGGATGCGAAGGCTATTCT
TAGCGCCCGCCTCTCTAAATCCCGACGGCTAGAAAACCTGATCGCACAATTACCCGGAGAGAAGAAAAAT
GGGTTGTTCGGTAACCTTATAGCGCTCTCACTAGGCCTGACACCAAATTTTAAGTCGAACTTCGACTTAG
CTGAAGATGCCAAATTGCAGCTTAGTAAGGACACGTACGATGACGATCTCGACAATCTACTGGCACAAAT
TGGAGATCAGTATGCGGACTTATTTTTGGCTGCCAAAAACCTTAGCGATGCAATCCTCCTATCTGACATA
CTGAGAGTTAATACTGAGATTACCAAGGCGCCGTTATCCGCTT
